>Addgene plasmid #21211 | KW1 | addgene partial sequence | sequence record 27001 | pENTR-F 5'-CTACAAACTCTTCCTGTTAGTTAG-3'
CTACNGGNCCAATATGATTTTTTTTGACTGATAGTGACCTGTTCGTTGCAACAAATTGATAAGCAATGCT
TTTTTATAATGCCAACTTTGTACAAAAAAGCAGGCTTTAAAGGAACCAATTCAGTCGACTGGATCCATGC
TGGCCCGGAGGAAGCCGGTGCTGCCGGCGCTCACCATCAACCCTACCATCGCCGAGGGCCCATCCCCTAC
CAGCGAGGGAGCATCCGAGGCAAACCTGGTGGACCTGCAGAAGAAGCTGGAGGAGCTGGAACTTGACGCC
TTTCTCACCCAGAAAGCCAAGGTTGGCGAACTCAAAGACGATGACTTCGAAAGGATCTCAGAGCTGGGCG
CGGGCAACGGCGGGGTGGTCACCAAAGTCCAGCACAGACCCTCGGGCCTCATCATGGCCAGGAAGCTGAT
CCACCTTGAGATCAAGCCGGCCATCCGGAACCAGATCATCCGCGAGCTGCAGGTCCTGCACGAATGCAAC
TCGCCGTACATCGTGGGCTTCTACGGGGCCTTCTACAGTGACGGGGAGATCAGCATTTGCATGGAACACA
TGGACGGCGGCTCCCTGGACCAGGTGCTGAAAGAGGCCAAGAGGATTCCCGAGGAGATCCTGGGGAAAGT
CAGCATCGCGGTTCTCCGGGGCTTGGCGNCCCTCNAAGAAAAGCACCAGATCATGCACCGAGATGTGAAN
NCCTCCAACATCCTCGTGAACTCTAGAGGGAAGATCAAGCTGTGTGACTTCGGGGTGAGCGGCCAGCTCA
TAGACGAATGGCCACGACTCGTGGCACNGCTCTACTGCTCNGACGTGAGGCAAATATCGTGATCGANTTG
ANTGGCTTCCTGGGAANGCCNAAGNCCNCCC
