[The description below was written by a language model from this plasmid's Addgene catalogue record.]
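Description:
KW1 is a Gateway entry (subcloning) plasmid built on the Invitrogen pENTR1A backbone, recorded as about 2.2 kb without insert. It is propagated in standard E. coli cloning strains under kanamycin selection and is listed as low copy. As an entry vector, pENTR1A normally places its cloning region between attL recombination sites. A gene cloned there can then be moved by LR recombination into attR-containing destination vectors. No feature table accompanies this record, so the att sites, origin of replication and other backbone elements are not individually documented. The backbone carries no promoter intended for mammalian expression, and none is recorded, so the plasmid serves as a shuttle for the coding sequence rather than as an expression construct.

The insert is an approximately 1.2 kb human MEK2 (MAP2K2) sequence, encoding the dual-specificity kinase that phosphorylates and activates ERK in the Ras/Raf/MEK/ERK cascade. It was cloned by restriction digestion with BamHI sites at both ends, and both sites are retained, so the fragment can be excised with a single enzyme. Insert orientation is not stated in the record. The allele is labelled KW71 and described as constitutively active. The depositor comment attributes this activity to an eight-residue deletion in the N-terminal region, spanning residues 48 to 55. No epitope tags or reporters are listed.

The associated publication concerns MEK signalling in epidermal growth and differentiation. This suggests KW1 was a source of activated MEK2 for transfer into expression vectors to study sustained MAPK pathway activity, though the record does not name any downstream vectors.
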