Addgene plasmid #21211: KW1
Depositing lab: Paul Khavari. Depositing organization: Stanford University. Publication: Mek1 alters epidermal growth and differentiation. Scholl FA, Dumesic PA, Khavari PA. Cancer Res. 2004 Sep 1;64(17):6035-40 10.1158/0008-5472.CAN-04-0017 PubMed 15342384.
Backbone
  Vector backbone: pENTR1A
  Backbone manufacturer: Invitrogen
  Backbone size w/o insert (bp): 2200
  Vector type: Subclone vector
Growth in bacteria
  Bacterial resistance: Kanamycin, 50 μg/mL
  Growth temperature: 37°C
  Growth strain: DH5alpha
  Copy number: Low Copy
Gene/Insert
  Gene/Insert name: Mek2 (alt name: MAP2K2)
  Species: H. sapiens (human)
  Insert size (bp): 1200
  Mutation: KW71, constitutive active
  Entrez Gene: MAP2K2 (a.k.a. CFC4, MAPKK2, MEK2, MKK2, PRKMK2)
  Cloning method: Restriction Enzyme; 5′ cloning site BamHI (not destroyed); 3′ cloning site BamHI (not destroyed)
  Sequencing primers: 5′ pENTR-F; 3′ pENTR-R
Terms and licenses: Academic/Nonprofit Terms; Industry Terms: Not Available to Industry
Depositor comments: Constitutive active protein has the following aa sequence deleted - EQQKKRLE, residues 48 to 55.
How to cite: KW1 was a gift from Paul Khavari (Addgene plasmid # 21211 ; http://n2t.net/addgene:21211 ; RRID:Addgene_21211)
